>Addgene plasmid #250997 | pmScarlet-i-Sec61β | addgene full sequence | sequence record 498459 | Addgene NGS Result
ATCAATTACGGGGTCATTAGTTCATAGCCCATATATGGAGTTCCGCGTTACATAACTTACGGTAAATGGC
CCGCCTGGCTGACCGCCCAACGACCCCCGCCCATTGACGTCAATAATGACGTATGTTCCCATAGTAACGC
CAATAGGGACTTTCCATTGACGTCAATGGGTGGAGTATTTACGGTAAACTGCCCACTTGGCAGTACATCA
AGTGTATCATATGCCAAGTACGCCCCCTATTGACGTCAATGACGGTAAATGGCCCGCCTGGCATTATGCC
CAGTACATGACCTTATGGGACTTTCCTACTTGGCAGTACATCTACGTATTAGTCATCGCTATTACCATGG
TGATGCGGTTTTGGCAGTACATCAATGGGCGTGGATAGCGGTTTGACTCACGGGGATTTCCAAGTCTCCA
CCCCATTGACGTCAATGGGAGTTTGTTTTGGCACCAAAATCAACGGGACTTTCCAAAATGTCGTAACAAC
TCCGCCCCATTGACGCAAATGGGCGGTAGGCGTGTACGGTGGGAGGTCTATATAAGCAGAGCTGGTTTAG
TGAACCGTCAGATCCGCTAGCGCTACCGGACTCAGATCTCGAGCTCAAGCTTCGAATTCGCCACCATGGT
GAGCAAGGGCGAGGCAGTGATCAAGGAGTTCATGCGGTTCAAGGTGCACATGGAGGGCTCCATGAACGGC
CACGAGTTCGAGATCGAGGGCGAGGGCGAGGGCCGCCCCTACGAGGGCACCCAGACCGCCAAGCTGAAGG
TGACCAAGGGTGGCCCCCTGCCCTTCTCCTGGGACATCCTGTCCCCTCAGTTCATGTACGGCTCCAGGGC
CTTCACCAAGCACCCCGCCGACATCCCCGACTACTATAAGCAGTCCTTCCCCGAGGGCTTCAAGTGGGAG
CGCGTGATGAACTTCGAGGACGGCGGCGCCGTGACCGTGACCCAGGACACCTCCCTGGAGGACGGCACCC
TGATCTACAAGGTGAAGCTCCGCGGCACCAACTTCCCTCCTGACGGCCCCGTAATGCAGAAGAAGACAAT
GGGCTGGGAAGCGTCCACCGAGCGGTTGTACCCCGAGGACGGCGTGCTGAAGGGCGACATTAAGATGGCC
CTGCGCCTGAAGGACGGCGGCCGCTACCTGGCGGACTTCAAGACCACCTACAAGGCCAAGAAGCCCGTGC
AGATGCCCGGCGCCTACAACGTCGACCGCAAGTTGGACATCACCTCCCACAACGAGGACTACACCGTGGT
GGAACAGTACGAACGCTCCGAGGGCCGCCACTCCACCGGCGGCATGGACGAGCTGTACAAGATCGATAAC
TTAATTAAA
[288 nt withheld, positions 1340-1627]
TAGACCGGTGCATGAGGTACCTGATGACAATTGTCATCAGGTACCTCATGCACCGGTGCATGAGGTACCT
GATGACAATTGTTGTTGTTAACTTGTTTATTGCAGCTTATAATGGTTACAAATAAAGCAATAGCATCACA
AATTTCACAAATAAAGCATTTTTTTCACTGCATTCTAGTTGTGGTTTGTCCAAACTCATCAATGTATCTT
AAGGCGTAAATTGTAAGCGTTAATATTTTGTTAAAATTCGCGTTAAATTTTTGTTAAATCAGCTCATTTT
TTAACCAATAGGCCGAAATCGGCAAAATCCCTTATAAATCAAAAGAATAGACCGAGATAGGGT
[37 nt withheld, positions 1971-2007]
AAAGAACGTGGACTCCAACGTCAAAGG
[49 nt withheld, positions 2035-2083]
T
[91 nt withheld, positions 2085-2175]
G
[124 nt withheld, positions 2177-2300]
CAGGTGGCACTTTTCGGGGAAATGTGCGCGGAACCCCTATTTGTTTATTTTTCTAAATACATTCAAATAT
GTATCCGCTCATGAGACAATAACCCTGATAAATGCTTCAATAATATTGAAAAAGGAAGAGTCCTGAGGCG
GAAAGAACCAGCTGTGGAATGTGTGTCAGTTAGGGTGTGGAAAGTCCCCAGGCTCCCCAGCAGGCAGAAG
TATGCAAAGCATGCATCTCAATTAGTCAGCAACCAGGTGTGGAAAGTCCCCAGGCTCCCCAGCAGGCAGA
AGTATGCAAAGCATGCATCTCAATTAGTCAGCAACCATAGTCCCGCCCCTAACTCCGCCCATCCCGCCCC
TAACTCCGCCCAGTTCCGCCCATTCTCCGCCCCATGGCTGACTAATTTTTTTTATTTATGCAGAGGCCGA
GGCCGCCTCGGCCTCTGAGCTATTCCAGAAGTAGTGAGGAGGCTTTTTTGGAGGCCTAGGCTTTTGCAAA
GATCGATCAAGAGACAGGATGAGGATCGTTTCGCATGATTGAACAAGATGGATTGCACGCAGGTTCTCCG
GCCGCTTGGGTGGAGAGGCTATTCGGCTATGACTGGGCACAACAGACAATCGGCTGCTCTGATGCCGCCG
TGTTCCGGCTGTCAGCGCAGGGGCGCCCGGTTCTTTTTGTCAAGACCGACCTGTCCGGTGCCCTGAATGA
ACTGCAAGACGAGGCAGCGCGGCTATCGTGGCTGGCCACGACGGGCGTTCCTTGCGCAGCTGTGCTCGAC
GTTGTCACTGAAGCGGGAAGGGACTGGCTGCTATTGGGCGAAGTGCCGGGGCAGGATCTCCTGTCATCTC
ACCTTGCTCCTGCCGAGAAAGTATCCATCATGGCTGATGCAATGCGGCGGCTGCATACGCTTGATCCGGC
TACCTGCCCATTCGACCACCAAGCGAAACATCGCATCGAGCGAGCACGTACTCGGATGGAAGCCGGTCTT
GTCGATCAGGATGATCTGGACGAAGAGCATCAGGGGCTCGCGCCAGCCGAACTGTTCGCCAGGCTCAAGG
CGAGCATGCCCGACGGCGAGGATCTCGTCGTGACCCATGGCGATGCCTGCTTGCCGAATATCATGGTGGA
AAATGGCCGCTTTTCTGGATTCATCGACTGTGGCCGGCTGGGTGTGGCGGACCGCTATCAGGACATAGCG
TTGGCTACCCGTGATATTGCTGAAGAGCTTGGCGGCGAATGGGCTGACCGCTTCCTCGTGCTTTACGGTA
TCGCCGCTCCCGATTCGCAGCGCATCGCCTTCTATCGCCTTCTTGACGAGTTCTTCTGAGCGGGACTCTG
GGGTTCGAAATGACCGACCAAGCGACGCCCAACCTGCCATCACGAGATTTCGATTCCACCGCCGCCTTCT
ATGAAAGGTTGGGCTTCGGAATCGTTTTCCGGGACGCCGGCTGGATGATCCTCCAGCGCGGGGATCTCAT
GCTGGAGTTCTTCGCCCACCCTAGGGGGAGGCTAACTGAAACACGGAAGGAGACAATACCGGAAGGAACC
CGCGCTATGACGGCAATAAAAAGACAGAATAAAACGCACGGTGTTGGGTCGTTTGTTCATAAACGCGGGG
TTCGGTCCCAGGGCTGGCACTCTGTCGATACCCCACCGAGACCCCATTGGGGCCAATACGCCCGCGTTTC
TTCCTTTTCCCCACCCCACCCCCCAAGTTCGGGTGAAGGCCCAGGGCTCGCAGCCAACGTCGGGGCGGCA
GGCCCTGCCATAGCCTCAGGTTACTCATATATACTTTAGATTGATTTAAAACTTCATTTTTAATTTAAAA
GGATCTAGGTGAAGATCCTTTTTGATAATCTCATGACCAAAATCCCTTAACGTGAGTTTTCGTTCCACTG
AGCGTCAGACCCCGTAGAAAAGATCAAAGGATCTTCTTGAGATCCTTTTTTTCTGCGCGTAATCTGCTGC
TTGCAAACAAAAAAACCACCGCTACCAGCGGTGGTTTGTTTGCCGGATCAAGAGCTACCAACTCTTTTTC
CGAAGGTAACTGGCTTCAGCAGAGCGCAGATACCAAATACTGTTCTTCTAGTGTAGCCGTAGTTAGGCCA
CCACTTCAAGAACTCTGTAGCACCGCCTACATACCTCGCTCTGCTAATCCTGTTACCAGTGGCTGCTGCC
AGTGGCGATAAGTCGTGTCTTACCGGGTTGGACTCAAGACGATAGTTACCGGATAAGGCGCAGCGGTCGG
GCTGAACGGGGGGTTCGTGCACACAGCCCAGCTTGGAGCGAACGACCTACACCGAACTGAGATACCTACA
GCGTGAGCTATGAGAAAGCGCCACGCTTCCCGAAGGGAGAAAGGCGGACAGGTATCCGGTAAGCGGCAGG
GTCGGAACAGGAGAGCGCACGAGGGAGCTTCCAGGGGGAAACGCCTGGTATCTTTATAGTCCTGTCGGGT
TTCGCCACCTCTGACTTGAGCGTCGATTTTTGTGATGCTCGTCAGGGGGGCGGAGCCTATGGAAAAACGC
CAGCAACGCGGCCTTTTTACGGTTCCTGGCCTTTTGCTGGCCTTTTGCTCACATGTTCTTTCCTGCGTTA
TCCCCTGATTCTGTGGATAACCGTATTACCGCCATGCATTAGTTATTAATAGTA
Features (pLannotate 1.2.2; 14 found; start..end, strand, type, name):
     46..349     +  enhancer       CMV enhancer: human cytomegalovirus immediate early enhancer
    350..553     +  promoter       CMV promoter: human cytomegalovirus (CMV) immediate early promoter
    576..619     +  misc_feature   MCS (fragment): multiple cloning site
    626..1321    +  CDS            mScarlet: mScarlet is a basic (constitutively fluorescent) red fluorescent protein published in 2016, derived from synthetic construct. It has moderate acid sensitivity.
   1340..1630    +  CDS            Sec61β (sequence partly withheld): human Sec61β subunit of the translocon in the endoplasmic reticulum; SEC61B
   1717..1838    +  polyA_signal   SV40 poly(A) signal: SV40 polyadenylation signal
   1872..2300    -  rep_origin     f1 ori (sequence partly withheld): f1 bacteriophage origin of replication; arrow indicates direction of (+) strand synthesis
   2327..2431    +  promoter       AmpR promoter: bla
   2433..2790    +  promoter       SV40 promoter: SV40 enhancer and early promoter
   2825..3619    +  CDS            NeoR/KanR: aminoglycoside phosphotransferase from Tn5; aph(3')-II (or nptII); confers resistance to neomycin, kanamycin, and G418 (Geneticin®)
   3640..3792    +  CDS            ble (fragment): BLE_KLEPN - Experimental evidence at protein level: Swiss-Prot protein existence level 1. Binding protein with a strong affinity to the bleomycin family of antibiotics. Binds to CL990; an antimitotic-antibiotic compound. From Klebsiella pneumoniae.
   3851..3898    +  polyA_signal   HSV TK poly(A) signal: herpes simplex virus thymidine kinase polyadenylation signal (Cole and Stacy, 1985)
   3989..4005    -  polyA_signal   bGH poly(A) signal (fragment): bovine growth hormone polyadenylation signal
   4227..4815    +  rep_origin     ori: high-copy-number ColE1/pMB1/pBR322/pUC origin of replication
