[The description below was written by a language model from this plasmid's Addgene catalogue record and pLannotate feature annotations shown in this document.]
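Description:
pmScarlet-i-Sec61β is a mammalian expression plasmid built on the Clontech pEGFP-N1 backbone, in which the backbone's fluorescent protein region is occupied by a red fluorescent fusion to the human ER translocon subunit Sec61β (SEC61B). Transcription is driven by the human cytomegalovirus immediate early enhancer and promoter. Downstream of a remnant of the multiple cloning site lies the mScarlet coding sequence (the plasmid name indicates the mScarlet-i variant), followed after a short linker by the 291 bp Sec61β open reading frame, so the fluorescent protein sits at the N terminus of the fusion. An SV40 polyadenylation signal terminates the transcript. The record states that the mScarlet-i-Sec61β cassette was amplified from a lentiviral Tet-inducible plasmid and inserted by restriction cloning between EcoRI and AgeI sites, both of which are retained.

The plasmid replicates at high copy in E. coli through a ColE1/pUC-type origin and also carries an f1 phage origin. A single NeoR/KanR gene (Tn5 aminoglycoside phosphotransferase) serves both hosts: a bacterial bla-type promoter provides kanamycin resistance in bacteria, while the SV40 enhancer/early promoter and HSV TK polyadenylation signal allow G418 selection of transfected mammalian cells. The annotated ble and bGH poly(A) fragments are short partial matches rather than functional units. The sequenced record is 4,944 nt, slightly larger than the catalogue size of 4,896 bp.

Because Sec61β is a component of the ER translocon, the fusion is suited to use as a red fluorescent marker of the endoplasmic reticulum in live or fixed mammalian cells. The associated publication concerns coordination of cell organelles in metabolon formation.
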