Addgene plasmid #250997: pmScarlet-i-Sec61β
Purpose: Expression of Sec61β with an N-terminal mScarlet tag
Depositing lab: Anthony Pedley. Depositing organization: University of Iowa. Publication: Coordination of cell organelles to promote metabolon formation. Sha Z, Pedley AM, Iles TD, Zhang S, Staub JR, Zhou R, Benkovic SJ. Proc Natl Acad Sci U S A. 2026 Feb 3;123(5):e2532504123. doi: 10.1073/pnas.2532504123. Epub 2026 Jan 26. PubMed 41587318.
Backbone
  Vector backbone: pEGFP-N1
  Backbone manufacturer: Clontech
  Total vector size (bp): 4896
  Vector type: Mammalian Expression
  Selectable markers: Neomycin (select with G418)
Growth in bacteria
  Bacterial resistance: Kanamycin, 50 μg/mL
  Growth temperature: 37°C
  Growth strain: DH5alpha
  Copy number: High Copy
Gene/Insert
  Gene/Insert name: SEC61β
  Species: H. sapiens (human)
  Insert size (bp): 291
  Entrez Gene: SEC61B
  Promoter: CMV
  Tag / fusion protein: mScarlet (N terminal on backbone)
  Cloning method: Restriction Enzyme; 5′ cloning site EcoRI (not destroyed); 3′ cloning site AgeI (not destroyed)
  Sequencing primers: 5′ cgcaaatgggcggtaggcgtg; 3′ gcaatagcatcacaaatttc
Resource information
  A portion of this plasmid was derived from a plasmid made by: The original gene insert (mScarlet-i-SEC61b) was amplified from pLVX-TetONE-mScarlet-i-Sec61β, a plasmid acquired as a gift from Volker Haucke from Leibniz-Forschungsinstitut für Molekulare Pharmakologie in Berlin, Germany.
Terms and licenses: Academic/Nonprofit Terms; Industry Terms: Not Available to Industry
How to cite: pmScarlet-i-Sec61β was a gift from Anthony Pedley (Addgene plasmid # 250997 ; http://n2t.net/addgene:250997 ; RRID:Addgene_250997)
